>Addgene plasmid #87462 | HD-5 | addgene full sequence | sequence record 174725 | Addgene NGS Result
CTAAATTGTAAGCGTTAATATTTTGTTAAAATTCGCGTTAAATTTTTGTTAAATCAGCTCATTTTTTAAC
CAATAGGCCGAAATCGGCAAAATCCCTTATAAATCAAAAGAATAGACCGAGATAGGGTTGAGTGGCCGCT
ACAGGGCGCTCCCATTCGCCATTCAGGCTGCGCAACTGTTGGGAAGGGCGTTTCGGTGCGGGCCTCTTCG
CTATTACGCCAGCTGGCGAAAGGGGGATGTGCTGCAAGGCGATTAAGTTGGGTAACGCCAGGGTTTTCCC
AGTCACGACGTTGTAAAACGACGGCCAGTGAGCGCGACGTAATACGACTCACTATAGGGCGAATTGGCGG
AAGGCCGTCAAGGCCACGTGTCTTGTCCAGAGCTCGTATCCTGCAGCCATTGTGCTGGCGCGGATTCTTT
ATCACTGATAAGTTGGTGGACATATTATGAGTCGTTTATCAGTGATAAAGTGTCAAGCATGACAAAGTTG
CAGCCGAATACAGTGGAGTCATCCGTGCCGCCCTAGACCTGTTGAACGAGGTCGGCGTAGACGGTCTGAC
GAGAGTCCACGCAAACTGGCGGAACGGTTGGGGGTTCAGCAGCCGGCGCTTTAGAGTCCTGGCGTCTTGT
GCCAAGATCATGGGCTTACTCCCGATCAGGTGGTCGCAATCGCGTCGCACGACGGGGGAAAGCAAGCCCT
GGAAACCGTGCAAAGGTTGTTGCCGGTACTTTGCCAGGACCATGGATTAACTCCTGAGCAAGTGGTCCTG
CAGGATACGGTACCTGGAGCACAAGACTGGCCTCATGGGCCTTCCGCTCACTGCCCGCTTTCCAGTCGGG
AAACCTGTCGTGCCAGCTGCATTAACATGGTCATAGCTGTTTCCTTGCGTATTGGGCGCTCTCCGCTTCC
TCGCTCACTGACTCGCTGCGCTCGGTCGTTCGGGTAAAGCCTGGGGTGCCTAATGAGCAAAAGGCCAGCA
AAAGGCCAGGAACCGTAAAAAGGCCGCGTTGCTGGCGTTTTTCCATAGGCTCCGCCCCCCTGACGAGCAT
CACAAAAATCGACGCTCAAGTCAGAGGTGGCGAAACCCGACAGGACTATAAAGATACCAGGCGTTTCCCC
CTGGAAGCTCCCTCGTGCGCTCTCCTGTTCCGACCCTGCCGCTTACCGGATACCTGTCCGCCTTTCTCCC
TTCGGGAAGCGTGGCGCTTTCTCATAGCTCACGCTGTAGGTATCTCAGTTCGGTGTAGGTCGTTCGCTCC
AAGCTGGGCTGTGTGCACGAACCCCCCGTTCAGCCCGACCGCTGCGCCTTATCCGGTAACTATCGTCTTG
AGTCCAACCCGGTAAGACACGACTTATCGCCACTGGCAGCAGCCACTGGTAACAGGATTAGCAGAGCGAG
GTATGTAGGCGGTGCTACAGAGTTCTTGAAGTGGTGGCCTAACTACGGCTACACTAGAAGAACAGTATTT
GGTATCTGCGCTCTGCTGAAGCCAGTTACCTTCGGAAAAAGAGTTGGTAGCTCTTGATCCGGCAAACAAA
CCACCGCTGGTAGCGGTGGTTTTTTTGTTTGCAAGCAGCAGATTACGCGCAGAAAAAAAGGATCTCAAGA
AGATCCTTTGATCTTTTCTACGGGGTCTGACGCTCAGTGGAACGAAAACTCACGTTAAGGGATTTTGGTC
ATGAGATTATCAAAAAGGATCTTCACCTAGATCCTTTTAAATTAAAAATGAAGTTTTAAATCAATCTAAA
GTATATATGAGTAAACTTGGTCTGACAGTTACCAATGCTTAATCAGTGAGGCACCTATCTCAGCGATCTG
TCTATTTCGTTCATCCATAGTTGCCTGACTCCCCGTCGTGTAGATAACTACGATACGGGAGGGCTTACCA
TCTGGCCCCAGTGCTGCAATGATACCGCGAGAACCACGCTCACCGGCTCCAGATTTATCAGCAATAAACC
AGCCAGCCGGAAGGGCCGAGCGCAGAAGTGGTCCTGCAACTTTATCCGCCTCCATCCAGTCTATTAATTG
TTGCCGGGAAGCTAGAGTAAGTAGTTCGCCAGTTAATAGTTTGCGCAACGTTGTTGCCATTGCTACAGGC
ATCGTGGTGTCACGCTCGTCGTTTGGTATGGCTTCATTCAGCTCCGGTTCCCAACGATCAAGGCGAGTTA
CATGATCCCCCATGTTGTGCAAAAAAGCGGTTAGCTCCTTCGGTCCTCCGATCGTTGTCAGAAGTAAGTT
GGCCGCAGTGTTATCACTCATGGTTATGGCAGCACTGCATAATTCTCTTACTGTCATGCCATCCGTAAGA
TGCTTTTCTGTGACTGGTGAGTACTCAACCAAGTCATTCTGAGAATAGTGTATGCGGCGACCGAGTTGCT
CTTGCCCGGCGTCAATACGGGATAATACCGCGCCACATAGCAGAACTTTAAAAGTGCTCATCATTGGAAA
ACGTTCTTCGGGGCGAAAACTCTCAAGGATCTTACCGCTGTTGAGATCCAGTTCGATGTAACCCACTCGT
GCACCCAACTGATCTTCAGCATCTTTTACTTTCACCAGCGTTTCTGGGTGAGCAAAAACAGGAAGGCAAA
ATGCCGCAAAAAAGGGAATAAGGGCGACACGGAAATGTTGAATACTCATACTCTTCCTTTTTCAATATTA
TTGAAGCATTTATCAGGGTTATTGTCTCATGAGCGGATACATATTTGAATGTATTTAGAAAAATAAACAA
ATAGGGGTTCCGCGCACATTTCCCCGAAAAGTGCCAC
Features (pLannotate 1.2.2; 8 found; start..end, strand, type, name):
      3..134     -  rep_origin     M13 ori (fragment): M13 bacteriophage origin of replication; arrow indicates direction of (+) strand synthesis
    155..311     -  CDS            lacZα (fragment): LacZα fragment of β-galactosidase; lacZ fragment
    320..338     +  promoter       T7 promoter: promoter for bacteriophage T7 RNA polymerase
    818..865     -  CDS            lacI (fragment): lac repressor; lacI; The lac repressor binds to the lac operator to inhibit transcription in E. coli. This inhibition can be relieved by adding lactose or isopropyl-β-D-thiogalactopyranoside (IPTG).
    902..942     -  rep_origin     RSF ori (fragment): Plasmids containing the RSF 1030 origin of replication can be propagated in E. coli cells that contain additional plasmids with compatible origins.
   1020..1608    -  rep_origin     ori: high-copy-number ColE1/pMB1/pBR322/pUC origin of replication
   1779..2639    -  CDS            AmpR: β-lactamase; bla; confers resistance to ampicillin, carbenicillin, and related antibiotics
   2640..2744    -  promoter       AmpR promoter: bla
