[The description below was written by a language model from this plasmid's Addgene catalogue record and pLannotate feature annotations shown in this document.]
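Description:
HD-5 is a small (about 2.8 kb) bacterial storage plasmid built on the pMA-T gene-synthesis backbone, carrying a synthetic fragment that belongs to a TAL effector DNA-binding-domain library. It is maintained in E. coli at high copy from a ColE1/pUC-type origin and is selected with ampicillin through a β-lactamase gene driven by its own bla promoter. There are no elements for expression or delivery in eukaryotic cells. The plasmid is a template and propagation vehicle rather than an expression construct.

The stated purpose is library amplification of the fragment HD-5, as part of a TAL effector assembly scheme based on isothermal assembly. In TALE nomenclature, HD usually denotes the repeat-variable diresidue that specifies cytosine, and the number plausibly marks a position within the assembled array, but the record does not spell out either point. The automated annotation does not label the insert itself. It most likely lies in the unannotated stretch downstream of the T7 promoter, between roughly positions 340 and 800, though this is an inference from the layout of the map.

The other annotated features are a T7 promoter and partial matches to an M13 origin, lacZα, lacI and an RSF origin. These are short fragments that probably reflect residual backbone sequence or chance similarity, and nothing in the record suggests they are functional. The cloning method used to insert the fragment is recorded as unknown.
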