Addgene plasmid #87462: HD-5
Purpose: For library amplification of fragment HD-5
Depositing lab: Steve Pollard. Depositing organization: University of Edinburgh. Publication: STAR: a simple TAL effector assembly reaction using isothermal assembly. Gogolok S, Garcia-Diaz C, Pollard SM. Sci Rep. 2016 Sep 12;6:33209. doi: 10.1038/srep33209. PubMed 27615025.
Backbone
  Vector backbone: pMA-T
  Backbone manufacturer: Life Technologies
  Vector type: TALEN, Synthetic Biology ; TALE DBD library preparation
Growth in bacteria
  Bacterial resistance: Ampicillin, 100 μg/mL
  Growth temperature: 37°C
  Growth strain: DH5alpha
  Copy number: High Copy
Gene/Insert
  Gene/Insert name: HD-5
  Species: Synthetic
  Cloning method: Unknown
Terms and licenses: Academic/Nonprofit Terms; Industry Terms: Not Available to Industry
How to cite: HD-5 was a gift from Steve Pollard (Addgene plasmid # 87462 ; http://n2t.net/addgene:87462 ; RRID:Addgene_87462)
