>Addgene plasmid #87462 | HD-5 | depositor partial sequence | sequence record 170574 | HD-5 RVD flanked by BciVI sites
GTATCCTGCAGCCATTGTGCTGGCGCGGATTCTTTATCACTGATAAGTTGGTGGACATATTATGAGTCGT
TTATCAGTGATAAAGTGTCAAGCATGACAAAGTTGCAGCCGAATACAGTGGAGTCATCCGTGCCGCCCTA
GACCTGTTGAACGAGGTCGGCGTAGACGGTCTGACGAGAGTCCACGCAAACTGGCGGAACGGTTGGGGGT
TCAGCAGCCGGCGCTTTAGAGTCCTGGCGTCTTGTGCCAAGATCATGGGCTTACTCCCGATCAGGTGGTC
GCAATCGCGTCGCACGACGGGGGAAAGCAAGCCCTGGAAACCGTGCAAAGGTTGTTGCCGGTACTTTGCC
AGGACCATGGATTAACTCCTGAGCAAGTGGTCCTGCAGGATAC
